>Addgene plasmid #135874 | D61_Ld_351340 | addgene full sequence | sequence record 274882 | Addgene NGS Result
GTGATGCGGTTTTGGCAGTACACCAATGGGCGTGGATAGCGGTTTGACTCACGGGGATTTCCAAGTCTCC
ACCCCATTGACGTCAATGGGAGTTTGTTTTGGCACCAAAATCAACGGGACTTTCCAAAATGTCGTAATAA
CCCCGCCCCGTTGACGCAAATGGGCGGTAGGCGTGTACGGTGGGAGGTCTATATAAGCAGAGCTCGTTTA
GTGAACCGTCAGATCCTCACTCTCTTCCGCATCGCTGTCTGCGAGGGCCAGCTGTTGGGCTCGCGGTTGA
GGACAAACTCTTCGCGGTCTTTCCAGTACTCTTGGATCGGAAACCCGTCGGCCTCCGAACGGTACTCCGC
CACCGAGGGACCTGAGCGAGTCCGCATCGACCGGATCGGAAAACCTCTCGAGAAAGGCGTCTAACCAGTC
ACAGTCGCAAGGTAGGCTGAGCACCGTGGCGGGCGGCAGCGGGTGGCGGTCGGGGTTGTTTCTGGCGGAG
GTGCTGCTGATGATGTAATTAAAGTAGGCGGTCTTGAGACGGCGGATGGTCGAGGTGAGGTGTGGCAGGC
TTGAGATCCAGCTGTTGGGGTGAGTACTCCCTCTCAAAAGCGGGCATTACTTCTGCGCTAAGATTGTCAG
TTTCCAAAAACGAGGAGGATTTGATATTCACCTGGCCCGATCTGGCCATACACTTGAGTGACAATGACAT
CCACTTTGCCTTTCTCTCCACAGGTGTCCACTCCCAGGTCCAAGTTTGCCACCATGGAGTTTCAGACCCA
GGTACTCATGTCCCTGCTGCTCTGCATGTCTGGTGCGGCCGCCGTGGAAGATGTGGGAGAGGATGCCAGC
GCCGTGCTGGAACTGATCAGCGAGGGCAGCACCACCACCTACAAGATCCCCGACAGCATGGTGGTGCTGA
ACAACGCCAACTTCGAGAGCTACCTGTTCCCCAGCAAGCGGGCCACCCCCAGAGCCTTTCTGGTGCTGTG
CTACAGCCCCTGGTGCCCCCACTGCAAGAGCCTGCTGCCCCAGTTCCTGAACGCCAGCATGCAGCTGGAC
CTGATGAAGGTGCCCCACAGCAACTTCGCCGTGGTGGACGTGCAGAAAAACACCGCCGTGTCCGAGTACT
TCGACGTGGAACGGTTCCCCACCCTGCTGTACACCACCGGCAAGGGCCGGCAGTGGCACCTGTACGAGGG
CGGCAATACCCAGCAGGGCTTCATGCAGTTCAGCACCTACCTGCAGAACGCCATGGACACCGGCAGCTTC
AGCGAGGACGTGACCGACGTGTCCCACTTCAACGAGGTGGAAGAGAAGTCCGGCACCACCCGGGTGCCCT
GCTACGTGTACGTGCCCGCCACAAGCAGCAGCGCCCCTGAGAGCCAGAGAACCGCCCACTGGTCCCACGC
CATTGACGGCGCTGCCAGCGTGTCCAACATCAGATTCGCCGTGATCTACGAGAAGTCCCAGGCCGAGGGA
TGGGCCGAGCACGCCAGCGACAAGTACAAGAAAGTGGTGGAAAAGGCCAAGGCCTGCGTGGCCGCTGGCA
AGGCTTCTGGACCTGGCGGAGAGGCCCTGGTGGTGTTCAGCGACCGGTACAGAGAGCCCCACTGCTACAG
CGGCCCCTGGGTGGAAGAAAGAAGCGTGGCCAGAAGCAGCAAGCACCGGACCAGACAGGTGGACGCCGAC
ACCCTGACCATGTCTACCAGCCTGGAAAACTTCCTGGCCCTGCACGGCTTCCACGCCGTCGAGGATGCCT
CCAGCGCCATGTTCGCCACCCTGGCCTACTACCCCAAGAACTACCTGGGCGTCGTGATGACCAACCGGCC
CATCGACGACAAGGACATGGACTTCGTGCCCGTGCTGAGAGAGATCACACAGGCCGAGAACGCCGCCCTG
GAAAAGAAGCACGGCAGCGACCTGCCCATCGAGGAAGAGATGCGGACCCCCAGAGTGTCCTGGTCCTACA
TCGACGTGGTGGAATACGAAGTGTGGCGGAGCAGATACGACATCGAGCTGGACCAGCTGCCCGCCGTGAT
GATCATCGACACCAAGCGGGACCGGTTCTTCAAGATGAGAACCCACGTGCCCAGATTCGAGGCCATCAAG
ATGGACACCCCCTGGAAAGTGGGCGGCGAGCAGCAGCAGCTGATCGCCCAGTTCGCCCAGGACGTGCTGG
CCGACGCCTACAAGGCCCAGAAACTGTCCGTGGCTGGCGCCGTGGCCGAATACCTGAGCCACTACCCCGG
CTTCGCCCTGATGTACGAGGCCCTGAACTACGAGGACTTCGTGGGCGCGCCCGGCAGCCTGCACCACATC
CTGGACGCCCAGAAGATGCTGTGGAACCACAGGGACAGGAACCTGCCTCCTCTGGCCCCTCTGGGCCCCC
ACCACCATCACCACCATTGAGTCTAGACACGTGATTAATTAAGGATCCCCCGACCTCGACCTCTGGCTAA
TAAAGGAAATTTATTTTCATTGCAATAGTGTGTTGGAATTTTTTGTGTCTCTCACTCGGAAGGACATATG
GGAGGGCAAATCATTTGGTCGAGATCCCTCGGAGATCTCTAGCTAGAGGATCGATCCCCGCCCCGGACGA
ACTAAACCTGACTACGACATCTCTGCCCCTTCTTCGCGGGGCAGTGCATGTAATCCCTTCAGTTGGTTGG
TACAACTTGCCAACTGGGCCCTGTTCCACATGTGACACGGGGGGGGACCAAACACAAAGGGGTTCTCTGA
CTGTAGTTGACATCCTTATAAATGGATGTGCACATTTGCCAACACTGAGTGGCTTTCATCCTGGAGCAGA
CTTTGCAGTCTGTGGACTGCAACACAACATTGCCTTTATGTGTAACTCTTGGCTGAAGCTCTTACACCAA
TGCTGGGGGACATGTACCTCCCAGGGGCCCAGGAAGACTACGGGAGGCTACACCAACGTCAATCAGAGGG
GCCTGTGTAGCTACCGATAAGCGGACCCTCAAGAGGGCATTAGCAATAGTGTTTATAAGGCCCCCTTGTT
AACCCTAAACGGGTAGCATATGCTTCCCGGGTAGTAGTATATACTATCCAGACTAACCCTAATTCAATAG
CATATGTTACCCAACGGGAAGCATATGCTATCGAATTAGGGTTAGTAAAAGGGTCCTAAGGAACAGCGAT
ATCTCCCACCCCATGAGCTGTCACGGTTTTATTTACATGGGGTCAGGATTCCACGAGGGTAGTGAACCAT
TTTAGTCACAAGGGCAGTGGCTGAAGATCAAGGAGCGGGCAGTGAACTCTCCTGAATCTTCGCCTGCTTC
TTCATTCTCCTTCGTTTAGCTAATAGAATAACTGCTGAGTTGTGAACAGTAAGGTGTATGTGAGGTGCTC
GAAAACAAGGTTTCAGGTGACGCCCCCAGAATAAAATTTGGACGGGGGGTTCAGTGGTGGCATTGTGCTA
TGACACCAATATAACCCTCACAAACCCCTTGGGCAATAAATACTAGTGTAGGAATGAAACATTCTGAATA
TCTTTAACAATAGAAATCCATGGGGTGGGGACAAGCCGTAAAGACTGGATGTCCATCTCACACGAATTTA
TGGCTATGGGCAACACATAATCCTAGTGCAATATGATACTGGGGTTATTAAGATGTGTCCCAGGCAGGGA
CCAAGACAGGTGAACCATGTTGTTACACTCTATTTGTAACAAGGGGAAAGAGAGTGGACGCCGACAGCAG
CGGACTCCACTGGTTGTCTCTAACACCCCCGAAAATTAAACGGGGCTCCACGCCAATGGGGCCCATAAAC
AAAGACAAGTGGCCACTCTTTTTTTTGAAATTGTGGAGTGGGGGCACGCGTCAGCCCCCACACGCCGCCC
TGCGGTTTTGGACTGTAAAATAAGGGTGTAATAACTTGGCTGATTGTAACCCCGCTAACCACTGCGGTCA
AACCACTTGCCCACAAAACCACTAATGGCACCCCGGGGAATACCTGCATAAGTAGGTGGGCGGGCCAAGA
TAGGGGCGCGATTGCTGCGATCTGGAGGACAAATTACACACACTTGCGCCTGAGCGCCAAGCACAGGGTT
GTTGGTCCTCATATTCACGAGGTCGCTGAGAGCACGGTGGGCTAATGTTGCCATGGGTAGCATATACTAC
CCAAATATCTGGATAGCATATGCTATCCTAATCTATATCTGGGTAGCATAGGCTATCCTAATCTATATCT
GGGTAGCATATGCTATCCTAATCTATATCTGGGTAGTATATGCTATCCTAATTTATATCTGGGTAGCATA
GGCTATCCTAATCTATATCTGGGTAGCATATGCTATCCTAATCTATATCTGGGTAGTATATGCTATCCTA
ATCTGTATCCGGGTAGCATATGCTATCCTAATAGAGATTAGGGTAGTATATGCTATCCTAATTTATATCT
GGGTAGCATATACTACCCAAATATCTGGATAGCATATGCTATCCTAATCTATATCTGGGTAGCATATGCT
ATCCTAATCTATATCTGGGTAGCATAGGCTATCCTAATCTATATCTGGGTAGCATATGCTATCCTAATCT
ATATCTGGGTAGTATATGCTATCCTAATTTATATCTGGGTAGCATAGGCTATCCTAATCTATATCTGGGT
AGCATATGCTATCCTAATCTATATCTGGGTAGTATATGCTATCCTAATCTGTATCCGGGTAGCATATGCT
ATCCTCATGATAAGCTGTCAAACATGAGAATTTTCTTGAAGACGAAAGGGCCTCGTGATACGCCTATTTT
TATAGGTTAATGTCATGATAATAATGGTTTCTTAGACGTCAGGTGGCACTTTTCGGGGAAATGTGCGCGG
AACCCCTATTTGTTTATTTTTCTAAATACATTCAAATATGTATCCGCTCATGAGACAATAACCCTGATAA
ATGCTTCAATAATATTGAAAAAGGAAGAGTATGAGTATTCAACATTTCCGTGTCGCCCTTATTCCCTTTT
TTGCGGCATTTTGCCTTCCTGTTTTTGCTCACCCAGAAACGCTGGTGAAAGTAAAAGATGCTGAAGATCA
GTTGGGTGCACGAGTGGGTTACATCGAACTGGATCTCAACAGCGGTAAGATCCTTGAGAGTTTTCGCCCC
GAAGAACGTTTTCCAATGATGAGCACTTTTAAAGTTCTGCTATGTGGCGCGGTATTATCCCGTGTTGACG
CCGGGCAAGAGCAACTCGGTCGCCGCATACACTATTCTCAGAATGACTTGGTTGAGTACTCACCAGTCAC
AGAAAAGCATCTTACGGATGGCATGACAGTAAGAGAATTATGCAGTGCTGCCATAACCATGAGTGATAAC
ACTGCGGCCAACTTACTTCTGACAACGATCGGAGGACCGAAGGAGCTAACCGCTTTTTTGCACAACATGG
GGGATCATGTAACTCGCCTTGATCGTTGGGAACCGGAGCTGAATGAAGCCATACCAAACGACGAGCGTGA
CACCACGATGCCTGCAGCAATGGCAACAACGTTGCGCAAACTATTAACTGGCGAACTACTTACTCTAGCT
TCCCGGCAACAATTAATAGACTGGATGGAGGCGGATAAAGTTGCAGGACCACTTCTGCGCTCGGCCCTTC
CGGCTGGCTGGTTTATTGCTGATAAATCTGGAGCCGGTGAGCGTGGGTCTCGCGGTATCATTGCAGCACT
GGGGCCAGATGGTAAGCCCTCCCGTATCGTAGTTATCTACACGACGGGGAGTCAGGCAACTATGGATGAA
CGAAATAGACAGATCGCTGAGATAGGTGCCTCACTGATTAAGCATTGGTAACTGTCAGACCAAGTTTACT
CATATATACTTTAGATTGATTTAAAACTTCATTTTTAATTTAAAAGGATCTAGGTGAAGATCCTTTTTGA
TAATCTCATGACCAAAATCCCTTAACGTGAGTTTTCGTTCCACTGAGCGTCAGACCCCGTAGAAAAGATC
AAAGGATCTTCTTGAGATCCTTTTTTTCTGCGCGTAATCTGCTGCTTGCAAACAAAAAAACCACCGCTAC
CAGCGGTGGTTTGTTTGCCGGATCAAGAGCTACCAACTCTTTTTCCGAAGGTAACTGGCTTCAGCAGAGC
GCAGATACCAAATACTGTTCTTCTAGTGTAGCCGTAGTTAGGCCACCACTTCAAGAACTCTGTAGCACCG
CCTACATACCTCGCTCTGCTAATCCTGTTACCAGTGGCTGCTGCCAGTGGCGATAAGTCGTGTCTTACCG
GGTTGGACTCAAGACGATAGTTACCGGATAAGGCGCAGCGGTCGGGCTGAACGGGGGGTTCGTGCACACA
GCCCAGCTTGGAGCGAACGACCTACACCGAACTGAGATACCTACAGCGTGAGCTATGAGAAAGCGCCACG
CTTCCCGAAGGGAGAAAGGCGGACAGGTATCCGGTAAGCGGCAGGGTCGGAACAGGAGAGCGCACGAGGG
AGCTTCCAGGGGGAAACGCCTGGTATCTTTATAGTCCTGTCGGGTTTCGCCACCTCTGACTTGAGCGTCG
ATTTTTGTGATGCTCGTCAGGGGGGCGGAGCCTATGGAAAAACGCCAGCAACGCGGCCTTTTTACGGTTC
CTGGCCTTTTGCTGGCCTTTTGCTCACATGTTCTTTCCTGCGTTATCCCCTGATTCTGTGGATAACCGTA
TTACCGCCTTTGAGTGAGCTGATACCGCTCGCCGCAGCCGAACGACCGAGCGCAGCGAGTCAGTGAGCGA
GGAAGCGGAAGAGCGCCCAATACGCAAACCGCCTCTCCCCGCGCGTTGGCCGATTCATTAATGCAGCTGG
CACGACAGGTTTCCCGACTGGAAAGCGGGCAGTGAGCGCAACGCAATTAATGTGAGTTAGCTCACTCATT
AGGCACCCCAGGCTTTACACTTTATGCTTCCGGCTCGTATGTTGTGTGGAATTGTGAGCGGATAACAATT
TCACACAGGAAACAGCTATGACCATGATTACGCCAAGCTCTAGCTAGAGGTCGACCAATTCTCATGTTTG
ACAGCTTATCATCGCAGATCCGGGCAACGTTGTTGCCATTGCTGCAGGCGCAGAACTGGTAGGTATGGAA
GATCTATACATTGAATCAATATTGGCAATTAGCCATATTAGTCATTGGTTATATAGCATAAATCAATATT
GGCTATTGGCCATTGCATACGTTGTATCTATATCATAATATGTACATTTATATTGGCTCATGTCCAATAT
GACCGCCATGTTGACATTGATTATTGACTAGTTATTAATAGTAATCAATTACGGGGTCATTAGTTCATAG
CCCATATATGGAGTTCCGCGTTACATAACTTACGGTAAATGGCCCGCCTGGCTGACCGCCCAACGACCCC
CGCCCATTGACGTCAATAATGACGTATGTTCCCATAGTAACGCCAATAGGGACTTTCCATTGACGTCAAT
GGGTGGAGTATTTACGGTAAACTGCCCACTTGGCAGTACATCAAGTGTATCATATGCCAAGTCCGCCCCC
TATTGACGTCAATGACGGTAAATGGCCCGCCTGGCATTATGCCCAGTACATGACCTTACGGGACTTTCCT
ACTTGGCAGTACATCTACGTATTAGTCATCGCTATTACCATG
Features (pLannotate 1.2.2; 17 found; start..end, strand, type, name):
      2..201     +  promoter       CMV promoter: human cytomegalovirus (CMV) immediate early promoter
    269..307     +  misc_feature   Ad SA (fragment): adenovirus major late transcript splice acceptor (Friedrich and Soriano, 1991)
    340..549     -  CDS            PTP (fragment): TERM_ADE02 - Experimental evidence at protein level: Swiss-Prot protein existence level 1. Protein covalently bound to the viral DNA that acts as a primer for viral genomic replication by DNA strand displacement. Assembles on the viral origin of replication in an initiation complex with viral polymerase, DBP, host NFIA and host POU2F1/OCT1. During initiation, the polymerase covalently couples the first dCTP with Ser- 580 of pTP. The terminal protein stimulates the template activity over 20 fold compared to protein-free templates. Neo-synthesized viral genomes are linked to two preterminal prot
    580..669     +  intron         chimeric intron (fragment): chimera between introns from adenovirus and immunoglobulin heavy chain genes
    688..734     +  CDS            IgH signal sequence (fragment): signal sequence from the mouse immunoglobulin heavy chain variable region
   2449..2504    +  polyA_signal   β-globin poly(A) signal: rabbit β-globin polyadenylation signal (Gil and Proudfoot, 1987)
   3018..4699    -  rep_origin     oriP (fragment): Epstein-Barr virus oriP replication origin (Yates et al., 2000)
   4826..4930    +  promoter       AmpR promoter: bla
   4931..5791    +  CDS            AmpR: β-lactamase; bla; confers resistance to ampicillin, carbenicillin, and related antibiotics
   5962..6550    +  rep_origin     ori: high-copy-number ColE1/pMB1/pBR322/pUC origin of replication
   6733..6825    +  CDS            lacI (fragment): lac repressor; lacI; The lac repressor binds to the lac operator to inhibit transcription in E. coli. This inhibition can be relieved by adding lactose or isopropyl-β-D-thiogalactopyranoside (IPTG).
   6838..6859    +  protein_bind   CAP binding site: CAP binding activates transcription in the presence of cAMP. E. coli catabolite activator protein
   6874..6904    +  promoter       lac promoter: promoter for the E. coli lac operon
   6912..6928    +  protein_bind   lac operator: The lac repressor binds to the lac operator to inhibit transcription in E. coli. This inhibition can be relieved by adding lactose or isopropyl-β-D-thiogalactopyranoside (IPTG). lac repressor encoded by lacI
   6998..7014    +  promoter       tet promoter (fragment): E. coli promoter for tetracycline efflux protein gene
   7024..7049    -  CDS            bla(M) (fragment): β-lactamase lacking the signal sequence; bla(M); allows cytosolic expression of β-lactamase
   7223..7602    +  enhancer       CMV enhancer: human cytomegalovirus immediate early enhancer
