[The description below was written by a language model from this plasmid's Addgene catalogue record and pLannotate feature annotations shown in this document.]
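Description:
D61_Ld_351340 is a mammalian expression plasmid built on the pTT3 backbone and designed to produce a soluble, secreted form of a Leishmania donovani cell-surface or secreted protein. The insert is a 1,470 bp fragment encoding the ectodomain of a putative thioredoxin (LDPBK_351340), giving a total construct of about 7.6 kb. In bacteria it is maintained through a high-copy ColE1/pUC-type origin and selected with ampicillin via the β-lactamase gene. An Epstein-Barr virus oriP fragment is also present, which allows episomal retention in mammalian cells that supply EBNA1, a feature typical of vectors intended for high-yield transient transfection.

Expression is driven by the human CMV immediate-early enhancer and promoter, which span the numbering origin of the circular sequence. Downstream lie adenovirus-derived leader and splice elements and a chimeric intron fragment. The short "PTP" hit on the opposite strand most likely reflects this adenoviral leader sequence rather than a real coding region. A mouse immunoglobulin heavy chain signal sequence fragment sits immediately upstream of the unannotated region, where the insert presumably lies, so that it would direct the parasite ectodomain into the secretory pathway. A rabbit β-globin polyadenylation signal terminates the transcript. According to the catalogue entry, the protein carries a C-terminal biotinylation sequence and His tag, although the feature table does not annotate these or the insert itself. Such tags allow purification by metal affinity and oriented capture on streptavidin. The plasmid belongs to a systematic study of L. donovani surface and secreted proteins. The lac, tet and bla fragments are backbone remnants.
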