Addgene plasmid #135874: D61_Ld_351340
Purpose: Expression of Leishmania donovani ectodomain in mammalian cells
Depositing lab: Gavin Wright. Depositing organization: Wellcome Sanger Institute. Publication: Systematic identification of genes encoding cell surface and secreted proteins that are essential for in vitro growth and infection in Leishmania donovani. Roberts AJ, Ong HB, Clare S, Brandt C, Harcourt K, Franssen SU, Cotton JA, Muller-Sienerth N, Wright GJ. PLoS Pathog. 2022 Feb 24;18(2):e1010364. doi: 10.1371/journal.ppat.1010364. eCollection 2022 Feb. PubMed 35202447.
Backbone
  Vector backbone: pTT3
  Backbone manufacturer: Yves Durocher, NRC
  Backbone size w/o insert (bp): 6132
  Vector type: Mammalian Expression
Growth in bacteria
  Bacterial resistance: Ampicillin, 100 μg/mL
  Growth temperature: 37°C
  Growth strain: DH5alpha
  Copy number: High Copy
Gene/Insert
  Gene/Insert name: thioredoxin, putative (alt name: LDPBK_351340)
  Species: Leishmania donovani
  Insert size (bp): 1470
  Tag / fusion protein: biotinylation sequence and His tag (C terminal on insert)
  Cloning method: Unknown
Terms and licenses: Academic/Nonprofit Terms; Industry Terms: Not Available to Industry
How to cite: D61_Ld_351340 was a gift from Gavin Wright (Addgene plasmid # 135874 ; http://n2t.net/addgene:135874 ; RRID:Addgene_135874)
